>Addgene plasmid #27766 | CAV1-K*R-mEGFP | depositor full sequence | sequence record 13070 | Author sequence
TAGTTATTAATAGTAATCAATTACGGGGTCATTAGTTCATAGCCCATATATGGAGTTCCGCGTTACATAA
CTTACGGTAAATGGCCCGCCTGGCTGACCGCCCAACGACCCCCGCCCATTGACGTCAATAATGACGTATG
TTCCCATAGTAACGCCAATAGGGACTTTCCATTGACGTCAATGGGTGGAGTATTTACGGTAAACTGCCCA
CTTGGCAGTACATCAAGTGTATCATATGCCAAGTACGCCCCCTATTGACGTCAATGACGGTAAATGGCCC
GCCTGGCATTATGCCCAGTACATGACCTTATGGGACTTTCCTACTTGGCAGTACATCTACGTATTAGTCA
TCGCTATTACCATGGTGATGCGGTTTTGGCAGTACATCAATGGGCGTGGATAGCGGTTTGACTCACGGGG
ATTTCCAAGTCTCCACCCCATTGACGTCAATGGGAGTTTGTTTTGGCACCAAAATCAACGGGACTTTCCA
AAATGTCGTAACAACTCCGCCCCATTGACGCAAATGGGCGGTAGGCGTGTACGGTGGGAGGTCTATATAA
GCAGAGCTGGTTTAGTGAACCGTCAGATCCGCTAGCGCTACCGGACTCAGATCTCGAGCTCAAGCTTACC
ATGTCTGGGGGCCGCTACGTAGACTCGGAGGGACATCTCTACACCGTTCCCATCCGGGAACAGGGCAACA
TCTACCGCCCCAACAACCGCGCCATGGCAGACGAGCTGAGCGAGCGCCAAGTGTACGACGCGCACACCCG
CGAGATCGACCTGGTCAACCGCGACCCTCGCCACCTCAACGATGACGTGGTCCGCATTGACTTTGAAGAT
GTGATTGCAGAACCAGAAGGGACACACAGTTTTGACGGCATTTGGCGCGCCAGCTTCACCACCTTCACTG
TGACGCGCTACTGGTTTTACCGCTTGCTGTCTGCCCTCTTTGGCATCCCGATGGCACTCATCTGGGGCAT
TTACTTCGCCATTCTCTCTTTCCTGCACATCTGGGCAGTTGTACCATGCATTCGCAGCTTCCTGATTGAG
ATTCAGTGCATCAGCCGTGTCTATTCCATCTACGTCCACACCGTCTGTGACCCACTCTTTGAAGCTGTTG
GGCGCATATTCAGCAATGTCCGCATCAACTTGCAGCGCGAAATAGGGGATCCACCGGTCGCCACCATGGT
GAGCAAGGGCGAGGAGCTGTTCACCGGGGTGGTGCCCATCCTGGTCGAGCTGGACGGCGACGTAAACGGC
CACAAGTTCAGCGTGTCCGGCGAGGGCGAGGGCGATGCCACCTACGGCAAGCTGACCCTGAAGTTCATCT
GCACCACCGGCAAGCTGCCCGTGCCCTGGCCCACCCTCGTGACCACCCTGACCTACGGCGTGCAGTGCTT
CAGCCGCTACCCCGACCACATGAAGCAGCACGACTTCTTCAAGTCCGCCATGCCCGAAGGCTACGTCCAG
GAGCGCACCATCTTCTTCAAGGACGACGGCAACTACAAGACCCGCGCCGAGGTGAAGTTCGAGGGCGACA
CCCTGGTGAACCGCATCGAGCTGAAGGGCATCGACTTCAAGGAGGACGGCAACATCCTGGGGCACAAGCT
GGAGTACAACTACAACAGCCACAACGTCTATATCATGGCCGACAAGCAGAAGAACGGCATCAAGGTGAAC
TTCAAGATCCGCCACAACATCGAGGACGGCAGCGTGCAGCTCGCCGACCACTACCAGCAGAACACCCCCA
TCGGCGACGGCCCCGTGCTGCTGCCCGACAACCACTACCTGAGCACCCAGTCCGCCCTGAGCAAAGACCC
CAACGAGAAGCGCGATCACATGGTCCTTAAGGAGTTCGTGACCGCCGCCGGGATCACTCTCGGCATGGAC
GAGCTGTACAAGTAAAGCGGCCGCGACTCTAGATCATAATCAGCCATACCACATTTGTAGAGGTTTTACT
TGCTTTAAAAAACCTCCCACACCTCCCCCTGAACCTGAAACATAAAATGAATGCAATTGTTGTTGTTAAC
TTGTTTATTGCAGCTTATAATGGTTACAAATAAAGCAATAGCATCACAAATTTCACAAATAAAGCATTTT
TTTCACTGCATTCTAGTTGTGGTTTGTCCAAACTCATCAATGTATCTTAAGGCGTAAATTGTAAGCGTTA
ATATTTTGTTAAAATTCGCGTTAAATTTTTGTTAAATCAGCTCATTTTTTAACCAATAGGCCGAAATCGG
CAAAATCCCTTATAAATCAAAAGAATAGACCGAGATAGGGT
[37 nt withheld, positions 2282-2318]
AAAGAACGTGGACTCCAACGTCAAAGG
[49 nt withheld, positions 2346-2394]
T
[91 nt withheld, positions 2396-2486]
G
[124 nt withheld, positions 2488-2611]
CAGGTGGCACTTTTCGGGGAAATGTGCGCGGAACCCCTATTTGTTTATTTTTCTAAATACATTCAAATAT
GTATCCGCTCATGAGACAATAACCCTGATAAATGCTTCAATAATATTGAAAAAGGAAGAGTCCTGAGGCG
GAAAGAACCAGCTGTGGAATGTGTGTCAGTTAGGGTGTGGAAAGTCCCCAGGCTCCCCAGCAGGCAGAAG
TATGCAAAGCATGCATCTCAATTAGTCAGCAACCAGGTGTGGAAAGTCCCCAGGCTCCCCAGCAGGCAGA
AGTATGCAAAGCATGCATCTCAATTAGTCAGCAACCATAGTCCCGCCCCTAACTCCGCCCATCCCGCCCC
TAACTCCGCCCAGTTCCGCCCATTCTCCGCCCCATGGCTGACTAATTTTTTTTATTTATGCAGAGGCCGA
GGCCGCCTCGGCCTCTGAGCTATTCCAGAAGTAGTGAGGAGGCTTTTTTGGAGGCCTAGGCTTTTGCAAA
GATCGATCAAGAGACAGGATGAGGATCGTTTCGCATGATTGAACAAGATGGATTGCACGCAGGTTCTCCG
GCCGCTTGGGTGGAGAGGCTATTCGGCTATGACTGGGCACAACAGACAATCGGCTGCTCTGATGCCGCCG
TGTTCCGGCTGTCAGCGCAGGGGCGCCCGGTTCTTTTTGTCAAGACCGACCTGTCCGGTGCCCTGAATGA
ACTGCAAGACGAGGCAGCGCGGCTATCGTGGCTGGCCACGACGGGCGTTCCTTGCGCAGCTGTGCTCGAC
GTTGTCACTGAAGCGGGAAGGGACTGGCTGCTATTGGGCGAAGTGCCGGGGCAGGATCTCCTGTCATCTC
ACCTTGCTCCTGCCGAGAAAGTATCCATCATGGCTGATGCAATGCGGCGGCTGCATACGCTTGATCCGGC
TACCTGCCCATTCGACCACCAAGCGAAACATCGCATCGAGCGAGCACGTACTCGGATGGAAGCCGGTCTT
GTCGATCAGGATGATCTGGACGAAGAGCATCAGGGGCTCGCGCCAGCCGAACTGTTCGCCAGGCTCAAGG
CGAGCATGCCCGACGGCGAGGATCTCGTCGTGACCCATGGCGATGCCTGCTTGCCGAATATCATGGTGGA
AAATGGCCGCTTTTCTGGATTCATCGACTGTGGCCGGCTGGGTGTGGCGGACCGCTATCAGGACATAGCG
TTGGCTACCCGTGATATTGCTGAAGAGCTTGGCGGCGAATGGGCTGACCGCTTCCTCGTGCTTTACGGTA
TCGCCGCTCCCGATTCGCAGCGCATCGCCTTCTATCGCCTTCTTGACGAGTTCTTCTGAGCGGGACTCTG
GGGTTCGAAATGACCGACCAAGCGACGCCCAACCTGCCATCACGAGATTTCGATTCCACCGCCGCCTTCT
ATGAAAGGTTGGGCTTCGGAATCGTTTTCCGGGACGCCGGCTGGATGATCCTCCAGCGCGGGGATCTCAT
GCTGGAGTTCTTCGCCCACCCTAGGGGGAGGCTAACTGAAACACGGAAGGAGACAATACCGGAAGGAACC
CGCGCTATGACGGCAATAAAAAGACAGAATAAAACGCACGGTGTTGGGTCGTTTGTTCATAAACGCGGGG
TTCGGTCCCAGGGCTGGCACTCTGTCGATACCCCACCGAGACCCCATTGGGGCCAATACGCCCGCGTTTC
TTCCTTTTCCCCACCCCACCCCCCAAGTTCGGGTGAAGGCCCAGGGCTCGCAGCCAACGTCGGGGCGGCA
GGCCCTGCCATAGCCTCAGGTTACTCATATATACTTTAGATTGATTTAAAACTTCATTTTTAATTTAAAA
GGATCTAGGTGAAGATCCTTTTTGATAATCTCATGACCAAAATCCCTTAACGTGAGTTTTCGTTCCACTG
AGCGTCAGACCCCGTAGAAAAGATCAAAGGATCTTCTTGAGATCCTTTTTTTCTGCGCGTAATCTGCTGC
TTGCAAACAAAAAAACCACCGCTACCAGCGGTGGTTTGTTTGCCGGATCAAGAGCTACCAACTCTTTTTC
CGAAGGTAACTGGCTTCAGCAGAGCGCAGATACCAAATACTGTCCTTCTAGTGTAGCCGTAGTTAGGCCA
CCACTTCAAGAACTCTGTAGCACCGCCTACATACCTCGCTCTGCTAATCCTGTTACCAGTGGCTGCTGCC
AGTGGCGATAAGTCGTGTCTTACCGGGTTGGACTCAAGACGATAGTTACCGGATAAGGCGCAGCGGTCGG
GCTGAACGGGGGGTTCGTGCACACAGCCCAGCTTGGAGCGAACGACCTACACCGAACTGAGATACCTACA
GCGTGAGCTATGAGAAAGCGCCACGCTTCCCGAAGGGAGAAAGGCGGACAGGTATCCGGTAAGCGGCAGG
GTCGGAACAGGAGAGCGCACGAGGGAGCTTCCAGGGGGAAACGCCTGGTATCTTTATAGTCCTGTCGGGT
TTCGCCACCTCTGACTTGAGCGTCGATTTTTGTGATGCTCGTCAGGGGGGCGGAGCCTATGGAAAAACGC
CAGCAACGCGGCCTTTTTACGGTTCCTGGCCTTTTGCTGGCCTTTTGCTCACATGTTCTTTCCTGCGTTA
TCCCCTGATTCTGTGGATAACCGTATTACCGCCATGCAT
Features (pLannotate 1.2.2; 15 found; start..end, strand, type, name):
     61..364     +  enhancer       CMV enhancer: human cytomegalovirus immediate early enhancer
    365..568     +  promoter       CMV promoter: human cytomegalovirus (CMV) immediate early promoter
    591..627     +  misc_feature   MCS (fragment): multiple cloning site
    631..1164    +  CDS            CAV1: CAV1_CHLAE - Experimental evidence at protein level: Swiss-Prot protein existence level 1. May act as a scaffolding protein within caveolar membranes. Forms a stable heterooligomeric complex with CAV2 that targets to lipid rafts and drives caveolae formation. Mediates the recruitment of CAVIN proteins (CAVIN1/2/3/4) to the caveolae (By similarity). Interacts directly with G-protein alpha subunits and can functionally regulate their activity (By similarity). Involved in the costimulatory signal essential for T-cell receptor (TCR)-mediated T-cell activation. Its binding to DPP4 induces T-cell pr
   1186..1905    +  CDS            EGFP: the original enhanced GFP (Yang et al., 1996) mammalian codon-optimized
   1922..2005    +  CDS            large T antigen (fragment): large T antigen from SV40 (simian virus 40)
   2028..2149    +  polyA_signal   SV40 poly(A) signal: SV40 polyadenylation signal
   2183..2611    -  rep_origin     f1 ori (sequence partly withheld): f1 bacteriophage origin of replication; arrow indicates direction of (+) strand synthesis
   2638..2742    +  promoter       AmpR promoter: bla
   2744..3101    +  promoter       SV40 promoter: SV40 enhancer and early promoter
   3136..3930    +  CDS            NeoR/KanR: aminoglycoside phosphotransferase from Tn5; aph(3')-II (or nptII); confers resistance to neomycin, kanamycin, and G418 (Geneticin®)
   3951..4103    +  CDS            ble (fragment): BLE_KLEPN - Experimental evidence at protein level: Swiss-Prot protein existence level 1. Binding protein with a strong affinity to the bleomycin family of antibiotics. Binds to CL990; an antimitotic-antibiotic compound. From Klebsiella pneumoniae.
   4162..4209    +  polyA_signal   HSV TK poly(A) signal: herpes simplex virus thymidine kinase polyadenylation signal (Cole and Stacy, 1985)
   4300..4316    -  polyA_signal   bGH poly(A) signal (fragment): bovine growth hormone polyadenylation signal
   4538..5126    +  rep_origin     ori: high-copy-number ColE1/pMB1/pBR322/pUC origin of replication
