[The description below was written by a language model from this plasmid's Addgene catalogue record and pLannotate feature annotations shown in this document.]
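Description:
CAV1-K*R-mEGFP is a mammalian expression plasmid built on the pmEGFP-N1 backbone, encoding a lysine-null mutant of human caveolin-1 fused at its C terminus to monomeric EGFP. The roughly 545 bp CAV1 insert sits between the HindIII and BamHI sites of the multiple cloning site, both of which are retained. It lies directly downstream of the human cytomegalovirus immediate-early enhancer and promoter and in frame with the backbone's EGFP coding sequence, and the transcript is terminated by an SV40 polyadenylation signal. The automated annotation matched the insert to a green monkey caveolin-1 entry and the reporter to standard EGFP, but the catalogue record specifies a human sequence and a monomeric EGFP variant.

The plasmid replicates in E. coli at high copy from a ColE1/pUC-type origin and also carries an f1 origin. A single NeoR/KanR (Tn5 aminoglycoside phosphotransferase) gene provides both selections. It is driven by a bacterial promoter for kanamycin resistance during propagation, and by the SV40 enhancer/early promoter, with an HSV TK polyadenylation signal, for G418 selection of transfected mammalian cells. The short large T antigen, ble and bGH poly(A) fragments in the feature table appear to be backbone remnants rather than functional elements.

In this mutant, every lysine in caveolin-1 is replaced by arginine, so according to the depositor the protein cannot be ubiquitinated. The associated work concerns ubiquitination of caveolin-1 and its targeting to intralumenal vesicles of endolysosomes for degradation. The construct therefore suits use as a fluorescent, ubiquitination-deficient counterpart to wild-type CAV1 fusions in live-cell imaging, trafficking and turnover studies.
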