Addgene plasmid #27766: CAV1-K*R-mEGFP
Depositing lab: Ari Helenius. Depositing organization: ETH Zurich (Swiss Federal Institute of Technology). Publication: Caveolin-1 is ubiquitinated and targeted to intralumenal vesicles in endolysosomes for degradation. Hayer A, Stoeber M, Ritz D, Engel S, Meyer HH, Helenius A. J Cell Biol. 2010 Nov 1. 191(3):615-29. 10.1083/jcb.201003086 PubMed 21041450.
Backbone
  Vector backbone: pmEGFP-N1
  Backbone manufacturer: J. Lippincott-Schwartz
  Backbone size w/o insert (bp): 4695
  Vector type: Mammalian Expression
  Selectable markers: Neomycin (select with G418)
Growth in bacteria
  Bacterial resistance: Kanamycin, 50 μg/mL
  Growth temperature: 37°C
  Growth strain: DH5alpha
  Copy number: High Copy
Gene/Insert
  Gene/Insert name: caveolin-1, lysine null mutant (alt names: CAV1; cav-1)
  Species: H. sapiens (human)
  Insert size (bp): 545
  Mutation: All lysines mutated to arginines (K*R)
  GenBank ID: NM_001753
  Entrez Gene: CAV1 (a.k.a. BSCL3, CGL3, LCCNS, MSTP085, PPH3, VIP21)
  Tag / fusion protein: monomeric EGFP (C terminal on backbone)
  Cloning method: Restriction Enzyme; 5′ cloning site HindIII (not destroyed); 3′ cloning site BamHI (not destroyed)
  Sequencing primers: 5′ CMV Foward
Terms and licenses: Academic/Nonprofit Terms; Industry Terms: Not Available to Industry
Depositor comments: The mutant CAV1-K*R cannot be ubiquitinated as all lysines are mutated to arginines.
How to cite: CAV1-K*R-mEGFP was a gift from Ari Helenius (Addgene plasmid # 27766 ; http://n2t.net/addgene:27766 ; RRID:Addgene_27766)
