>Addgene plasmid #27766 | CAV1-K*R-mEGFP | addgene partial sequence | sequence record 35923 | EGFP-N 5'-CGTCGCCGTCCAGCTCGACCAG-3'
CTCCTCGCCCTTGCTCACCATGGTGGCGACCGGTGGATCCCCTATTTCGCGCTGCAAGTTGATGCGGACA
TTGCTGAATATGCGCCCAACAGCTTCAAAGAGTGGGTCACAGACGGTGTGGACGTAGATGGAATAGACAC
GGCTGATGCACTGAATCTCAATCAGGAAGCTGCGAATGCATGGTACAACTGCCCAGATGTGCAGGAAAGA
GAGAATGGCGAAGTAAATGCCCCAGATGAGTGCCATCGGGATGCCAAAGAGGGCAGACAGCAAGCGGTAA
AACCAGTAGCGCGTCACAGTGAAGGTGGTGAAGCTGGCGCGCCAAATGCCGTCAAAACTGTGTGTCCCTT
CTGGTTCTGCAATCACATCTTCAAAGTCAATGCGGACCACGTCATCGTTGAGGTGGCGAGGGTCGCGGTT
GACCAGGTCGATCTCGCGGGTGTGCGCGTCGTACACTTGGCGCTCGCTCAGCTCGTCTGCCATGGCGCGG
TTGTTGGGGCGGTAGATGTTGCCCTGTTCCCGGATGGGAACGGTGTAGAGATGTCCCTCCGAGTCTACGT
AGCGGCCCCCAGACATGGTAAGCTTGAGCTCGAGATCTGAGTCCGGTAGCGCTAGCGGATCTGACGGTTC
ACTAAACCAGCTCTGCTTATATAGACCTCCCACCGTACACGCCTACCGCCCATTTGCGTCAATGGGGCGG
AGTTGTTACGACATTTTGGAAAGTCCCGTTGATTTTGGTGCCAAAACAAACTCCCATTGACGTCAATGGG
GTGGAGACTTGGAAATCCCCGTGAGTCAAACCGCTATCCACGCCCATTGATGTACTGCCAAAACCGCATC
ACCATGGTAATAGCGATGACTAATACGTAGATGTACTGCCAAGTAGGAAAGTCCCATAAGGTCATGTACT
GGGCATAATGCCAGGCGGGCCATTTACCGTCATTGACGTCAATAGGGGGCGTACTTGGCATATGATACAC
TTGATGTACTGCCA
